>Addgene plasmid #64637 | FLAG-YAP2 (8SA)-pcw107 | depositor partial sequence | sequence record 108706 | Depositor Insert Sequence
ATGGACTACAAAGACGATGACGATAAAGCAAGGCTCGAATCGGTACCTAAGGATCCCGGGCAGCAGCCGC
CGCCTCAACCGGCCCCCCAGGGCCAAGGGCAGCCGCCTTCGCAGCCCCCGCAGGGGCAGGGCCCGCCGTC
CGGACCCGGGCAACCGGCACCCGCGGCGACCCAGGCGGCGCCGCAGGCACCCCCCGCCGGGCATCAGATC
GTGCACGTCCGCGGGGACGCGGAGACCGACCTGGAGGCGCTCTTCAACGCCGTCATGAACCCCAAGACGG
CCAACGTGCCCCAGACCGTGCCCATGAGGCTCCGGAAGCTGCCCGACTCCTTCTTCAAGCCGCCGGAGCC
CAAATCCCACTCCCGACAGGCCGCTACTGATGCAGGCACTGCAGGAGCCCTGACTCCACAGCATGTTCGA
GCTCATGCCGCTCCAGCTGCTCTGCAGTTGGGAGCTGTTTCTCCTGGGACACTGACCCCCACTGGAGTAG
TCTCTGGCCCAGCAGCTACACCCACAGCTCAGCATCTTCGACAGGCTGCTTTTGAGATACCTGATGATGT
ACCTCTGCCAGCAGGTTGGGAGATGGCAAAGACATCTTCTGGTCAGAGATACTTCTTAAATCACATCGAT
CAGACAACAACATGGCAGGACCCCAGGAAGGCCATGCTGTCCCAGATGAACGTCACAGCCCCCACCAGTC
CACCAGTGCAGCAGAATATGATGAACTCGGCTTCAGGTCCTCTTCCTGATGGATGGGAACAAGCCATGAC
TCAGGATGGAGAAATTTACTATATAAACCATAAGAACAAGACCACCTCTTGGCTAGACCCAAGGCTTGAC
CCTCGTTTTGCCATGAACCAGAGAATCAGTCAGAGTGCTCCAGTGAAACAGCCACCACCCCTGGCTCCCC
AGAGCCCACAGGGAGGCGTCATGGGTGGCAGCAACTCCAACCAGCAGCAACAGATGCGACTGCAGCAACT
GCAGATGGAGAAGGAGAGGCTGCGGCTGAAACAGCAAGAACTGCTTCGGCAGGAGTTAGCCCTGTGTAGC
CAGTTACCAACACTGGAGCAGGATGGTGGGACTCAAAATCCAGTGTCTTCTCCCGGGATGTCTCAGGAAT
TGAGAACAATGACGACCAATAGCTCAGATCCTTTCCTTAACAGTGGCACCTATCACTCTCGAGATGAGGC
TACAGACAGTGGACTAAGCATGAGCAGCTACAGTGTCCCTCGAACCCCAGATGACTTCCTGAACAGTGTG
GATGAGATGGATACAGGTGATACTATCAACCAAAGCACCCTGCCCTCACAGCAGAACCGTTTCCCAGACT
ACCTTGAAGCCATTCCTGGGACAAATGTGGACCTTGGAACACTGGAAGGAGATGGAATGAACATAGAAGG
AGAGGAGCTGATGCCAAGTCTGCAGGAAGCTTTGAGTTCTGACATCCTTAATGACATGGAGTCTGTTTTG
GCTGCCACCAAGCTAGATAAAGAAAGCTTTCTTACATGGTTATAG
