>Addgene plasmid #64637 | FLAG-YAP2 (8SA)-pcw107 | addgene partial sequence | sequence record 110870 | hPGK-F 5'-GTGTTCCGCATTCTGCAAG-3'
TCACCGACCTCTCTCCCCAGGGGCTAGCATCGATGGATCAACAAGTTTGTACAAAAAAGTTGGCGGAAGC
GGCGGCGGCACCATGGACTACAAAGACGATGACGATAAAGCAAGGCTCGAATCGGTACCTAAGGATCCCG
GGCAGCAGCCGCCGCCTCAACCGGCCCCCCAGGGCCAAGGGCAGCCGCCTTCGCAGCCCCCGCAGGGGCA
GGGCCCGCCGTCCGGACCCGGGCAACCGGCACCCGCGGCGACCCAGGCGGCGCCGCAGGCACCCCCCGCC
GGGCATCAGATCGTGCACGTCCGCGGGGACGCGGAGACCGACCTGGAGGCGCTCTTCAACGCCGTCATGA
ACCCCAAGACGGCCAACGTGCCCCAGACCGTGCCCATGAGGCTCCGGAAGCTGCCCGACTCCTTCTTCAA
GCCGCCGGAGCCCAAATCCCACTCCCGACAGGCCGCTACTGATGCAGGCACTGCAGGAGCCCTGACTCCA
CAGCATGTTCGAGCTCATGCCGCTCCAGCTGCTCTGCAGTTGGGAGCTGTTTCTCCTGGGACACTGACCC
CCACTGGAGTAGTCTCTGGCCCAGCAGCTACACCCACAGCTCAGCATCTTCGACAGGCTGCTTTTGAGAT
ACCTGATGATGTACCTCTGCCAGCAGGTTGGGAGATGGCAAAGACATCTTCTGGTCAGAGATACTTCTTA
AATCACATCGATCAGACAACAACAT
