>Addgene plasmid #64637 | FLAG-YAP2 (8SA)-pcw107 | addgene partial sequence | sequence record 110872 | WPRE-R 5'-CATAGCGTAAAAGGAGCAACA-3'
GTAATCCAGAGGGTTGATTGTCGACTTAACGCGTTCATTACTAACCGGTAACCTCTTTGTACAAGAAAGT
TGGCAACTATAACCATGTAAGAAAGCTTTCTTTATCTAGCTTGGTGGCAGCCAAAACAGACTCCATGTCA
TTAAGGATGTCAGAACTCAAAGCTTCCTGCAGACTTGGCATCAGCTCCTCTCCTTCTATGTTCATTCCAT
CTCCTTCCAGTGTTCCAAGGTCCACATTTGTCCCAGGAATGGCTTCAAGGTAGTCTGGGAAACGGTTCTG
CTGTGAGGGCAGGGTGCTTTGGTTGATAGTATCACCTGTATCCATCTCATCCACACTGTTCAGGAAGTCA
TCTGGGGTTCGAGGGACACTGTAGCTGCTCATGCTTAGTCCACTGTCTGTAGCCTCATCTCGAGAGTGAT
AGGTGCCACTGTTAAGGAAAGGATCTGAGCTATTGGTCGTCATTGTTCTCAATTCCTGAGACATCCCGGG
AGAAGACACTGGATTTTGAGTCCCACCATCCTGCTCCAGTGTTGGTAACTGGCTACACAGGGCTAACTCC
TGCCGAAGCAGTTCTTGCTGTTTCAGCCGCAGCCTCTCCTTCTCCATCTGCAGTTGCTGCAGTCGCATCT
GTTGCTGCTGGTTGGAGTTGCTGCCACCCATGACGCCTCCCTGTGGGCTCT
