[The description below was written by a language model from this plasmid's Addgene catalogue record.]
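Description:
FLAG-YAP2 (8SA)-pcw107 is a lentiviral expression plasmid built on the pcw107 (V5) backbone, which is about 9.2 kb without the insert. It is propagated in bacteria under ampicillin selection, and transduced mammalian cells are selected with puromycin. No feature table accompanies the record, so the origin of replication, the LTR and packaging elements, and the promoter driving the puromycin marker are not itemised. The use of a WPRE-directed sequencing primer implies that a woodchuck post-transcriptional regulatory element lies downstream of the insert.

The payload is a roughly 1.5 kb human YAP1 cDNA (YAP2, transcript variant 3) inserted by Gateway recombination downstream of the PGK promoter and carrying an N-terminal FLAG tag for detection or immunoprecipitation. The insert bears the "8SA" mutation set. The name suggests eight serine-to-alanine substitutions, although the record does not list the positions or describe their functional effect. The depositor also notes an incidental R333C substitution that is not known to affect function. The working name includes "STOP", which may indicate that the open reading frame ends before the backbone's V5 tag, but this is not stated explicitly. A short four-nucleotide barcode sits just upstream of the coding sequence start. Part of the plasmid was derived from an earlier deposited YAP construct.

The stated purpose is to produce lentivirus that expresses the insert at physiological levels, consistent with the moderate-strength PGK promoter. The associated publication used such constructs in a systematic search for signalling pathways that can confer resistance to anticancer drugs.
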