Addgene plasmid #64637: FLAG-YAP2 (8SA)-pcw107
Purpose: when used to produce lentivirus, express physiological levels of insert
Depositing lab: David Sabatini & Kris Wood. Depositing organization: Whitehead Institute for Biomedical Research. Publication: Systematic identification of signaling pathways with potential to confer anticancer drug resistance. Martz CA, Ottina KA, Singleton KR, Jasper JS, Wardell SE, Peraza-Penton A, Anderson GR, Winter PS, Wang T, Alley HM, Kwong LN, Cooper ZA, Tetzlaff M, Chen PL, Rathmell JC, Flaherty KT, Wargo JA, McDonnell DP, Sabatini DM, Wood KC. Sci Signal. 2014 Dec 23;7(357):ra121. doi: 10.1126/scisignal.aaa1877. PubMed 25538079.
Backbone
  Vector backbone: pcw107 (V5)
  Backbone manufacturer: John Doench/Kathleen Ottina
  Backbone size w/o insert (bp): 9240
  Vector type: Lentiviral
  Selectable markers: Puromycin
Growth in bacteria
  Bacterial resistance: Ampicillin, 100 μg/mL
  Growth temperature: 37°C
  Growth strain: Stbl3
  Copy number: Unknown
Gene/Insert
  Gene/Insert name: YAP2 (transcript variant 3) (alt name: NM_001195044.1)
  Species: H. sapiens (human)
  Insert size (bp): 1515
  Mutation: 8SA*
  Entrez Gene: YAP1 (a.k.a. COB1, YAP, YAP-1, YAP2, YAP65, YKI)
  Promoter: PGK
  Tag / fusion protein: FLAG (N terminal on insert)
  Cloning method: Gateway Cloning
  Sequencing primers: 5′ hPGK-F; 3′ WPRE-R
Resource information
  A portion of this plasmid was derived from a plasmid made by: Kunliang Guan (Addgene plasmid # 27371)
Terms and licenses: Academic/Nonprofit Terms; Industry Terms: Not Available to Industry
Depositor comments: GGAA (N-term barcode, 17 nt upstream of CDS start). Working name: CTK-Q1-STOP *YAP2 also has R333C mutation. This point mutation is not known to affect function.
How to cite: FLAG-YAP2 (8SA)-pcw107 was a gift from David Sabatini & Kris Wood (Addgene plasmid # 64637 ; http://n2t.net/addgene:64637 ; RRID:Addgene_64637)
